Addgene plasmid #156872: pD649-HAsp-SIGLEC12-Fc(DAPA)-AviTag-6xHis
Purpose: Mammalian expression of cell-surface protein extracellular domain fused to Fc(DAPA)-Avi-6xHis. Protein is secreted from cells.
Depositing lab: Chris Garcia. Depositing organization: Stanford University. Publication: A Human IgSF Cell-Surface Interactome Reveals a Complex Network of Protein-Protein Interactions. Wojtowicz WM, Vielmetter J, Fernandes RA, Siepe DH, Eastman CL, Chisholm GB, Cox S, Klock H, Anderson PW, Rue SM, Miller JJ, Glaser SM, Bragstad ML, Vance J, Lam AW, Lesley SA, Zinn K, Garcia KC. Cell. 2020 Aug 20;182(4):1027-1043.e17. doi: 10.1016/j.cell.2020.07.025. PubMed 32822567.
Backbone
  Vector backbone: pD649
  Backbone size w/o insert (bp): 6106
  Vector type: Mammalian Expression
Growth in bacteria
  Bacterial resistance: Ampicillin, 100 μg/mL
  Growth temperature: 37°C
  Growth strain: DH5alpha
  Copy number: High Copy
Gene/Insert
  Gene/Insert name: SIGLEC12 (alt name: SIG12)
  Species: H. sapiens (human)
  Insert size (bp): 1389
  Mutation: Fc region of human IgG contains D265A and P329A mutations (DAPA)
  Entrez Gene: SIGLEC12 (a.k.a. UNQ9215/PRO34042, S2V, SIGLECL1, SLG, Siglec-XII)
  Promoter: CMV/SP6
  Tag / fusion protein: Fc(DAPA)-AviTag-6xHis (C terminal on backbone)
  Cloning method: Restriction Enzyme; 5′ cloning site GCGGCCGC (not destroyed); 3′ cloning site GGCGCGCC (not destroyed)
  Sequencing primers: 5′ ATTTAGGTGACACTATAG; 3′ CACGTACCAGTTGAACTTCACC
Resource information
  A portion of this plasmid was derived from a plasmid made by: synthesis by ThermoFisher
Terms and licenses: Academic/Nonprofit Terms; Industry Terms: Not Available to Industry
Depositor comments: Some plasmids in this collection may have an IS4-like element ISVsa5 family transposase upstream of the CMV promoter.
How to cite: pD649-HAsp-SIGLEC12-Fc(DAPA)-AviTag-6xHis was a gift from Chris Garcia (Addgene plasmid # 156872)
