[The description below was written by a language model from this plasmid's Addgene catalogue record and pLannotate feature annotations shown in this document.]
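Description:
pD649-HAsp-SIGLEC12-Fc(DAPA)-AviTag-6xHis is a mammalian expression plasmid of about 7.5 kb, built on the pD649 backbone, for producing the extracellular domain of human SIGLEC12 as a secreted Fc fusion protein. It is maintained in E. coli as a high-copy plasmid through a ColE1/pUC-type origin and selected with ampicillin via a full-length β-lactamase gene. The annotation also finds an SV40 early/EM7 promoter pair upstream of a puromycin N-acetyltransferase coding region and an SV40 polyadenylation signal, which would allow puromycin selection in mammalian cells, although the catalogue entry does not list a mammalian marker. Short kanamycin-resistance, lacZα, ble and f1 origin matches appear to be backbone remnants.

The expression cassette is driven by the CMV immediate-early enhancer and promoter, followed by a fragment of CMV intron A and an SP6 promoter that can also serve for in vitro transcription or as a sequencing primer site. The open reading frame starts with a signal peptide, named "HAsp" in the plasmid name but matched by the annotation tool to a fragment of an immunoglobulin heavy-chain signal sequence. This directs the protein into the secretory pathway. Next comes the roughly 1.4 kb SIGLEC12 ectodomain, cloned between retained NotI and AscI sites, then a human IgG1 Fc region carrying the D265A and P329A (DAPA) substitutions, which are generally used to reduce Fc effector interactions. A C-terminal AviTag allows site-specific enzymatic biotinylation and a 6xHis tag supports metal-affinity purification. Neither tag is annotated separately in the feature table. A bGH polyadenylation signal ends the transcript.

The plasmid belongs to a collection made to map interactions among human immunoglobulin-superfamily cell-surface proteins. The depositor notes that some members of the collection may carry an IS4-like transposase insertion upstream of the CMV promoter, but no such element is annotated here.
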