Features (pLannotate 1.2.2; 21 found; start..end, strand, type, name):
    119..143     -  CDS            KanR (fragment): aminoglycoside phosphotransferase; aph(3')-Ia; confers resistance to kanamycin
    254..842     +  rep_origin     ori: high-copy-number ColE1/pMB1/pBR322/pUC origin of replication
   1067..1084    +  terminator     rrnB T2 terminator (fragment): transcription terminator T2 from the E. coli rrnB gene
   1109..1128    -  CDS            lacZα (fragment): LacZα fragment of β-galactosidase; lacZ fragment
   1584..1600    +  protein_bind   lac operator: The lac repressor binds to the lac operator to inhibit transcription in E. coli. This inhibition can be relieved by adding lactose or isopropyl-β-D-thiogalactopyranoside (IPTG). lac repressor encoded by lacI
   1843..2146    +  enhancer       CMV enhancer: human cytomegalovirus immediate early enhancer
   2147..2350    +  promoter       CMV promoter: human cytomegalovirus (CMV) immediate early promoter
   2486..2529    +  intron         CMV intron (fragment): modified intron A from human cytomegalovirus
   2581..2599    +  promoter       SP6 promoter: promoter for bacteriophage SP6 RNA polymerase
   2603..2640    +  CDS            IgH signal sequence (fragment): signal sequence from the mouse immunoglobulin heavy chain variable region
   2746..4137    +  CDS            SIGLEC12 (fragment): SIG12_HUMAN - Also known as SIGLECL1, SLG. Experimental evidence at protein level: Swiss-Prot protein existence level 1. Putative adhesion molecule that mediates sialic-acid dependent binding to cells. The sialic acid recognition site may be masked by cis interactions with sialic acids on the same cell surface. From Homo sapiens (Human).
   4153..4830    +  CDS            IGHG1 (fragment): IGHG1_HUMAN - Experimental evidence at protein level: Swiss-Prot protein existence level 1. Constant region of immunoglobulin heavy chains. Immunoglobulins, also known as antibodies, are membrane-bound or secreted glycoproteins produced by B lymphocytes. In the recognition phase of humoral immunity, the membrane-bound immunoglobulins serve as receptors which, upon binding of a specific antigen, trigger the clonal expansion and differentiation of B lymphocytes into immunoglobulins- secreting plasma cells. Secreted immunoglobulins mediate the effector phase of humoral immunity, which results in
   5045..5156    +  polyA_signal   bGH poly(A) signal: bovine growth hormone polyadenylation signal
   5157..5265    +  rep_origin     f1 ori (fragment): f1 bacteriophage origin of replication; arrow indicates direction of (+) strand synthesis
   5279..5608    +  promoter       SV40 promoter: SV40 enhancer and early promoter
   5656..5703    +  promoter       EM7 promoter: synthetic bacterial promoter&nbsp
   5722..6321    +  CDS            PuroR (fragment): puromycin N-acetyltransferase; pac from Streptomyces; confers resistance to puromycin
   6331..6456    +  CDS            ble (fragment): BLE_KLEPN - Experimental evidence at protein level: Swiss-Prot protein existence level 1. Binding protein with a strong affinity to the bleomycin family of antibiotics. Binds to CL990; an antimitotic-antibiotic compound. From Klebsiella pneumoniae.
   6451..6572    +  polyA_signal   SV40 poly(A) signal: SV40 polyadenylation signal
   6625..7485    -  CDS            AmpR: β-lactamase; bla; confers resistance to ampicillin, carbenicillin, and related antibiotics
   7488..89      -  promoter       AmpR promoter (fragment) (across the origin): bla
>Addgene plasmid #156872 | pD649-HAsp-SIGLEC12-Fc(DAPA)-AviTag-6xHis | depositor full sequence | sequence record 302853 | Full Sequence
TTTCAATATTATTGAAGCATTTATCAGGGTTATTGTCTCATGAGCGGATACATATTTGAATGTATTTAGA
AAAATAAACAAATAGGGGTCAGTGTTACAACCAATTAACCAATTCTGAACATTATCGCGAGCCCATTTAT
ACCTGAATATGGCTCATAACACCCCTTGCTCATGACCAAAATCCCTTAACGTGAGTTACGCGCGCGTCGT
TCCACTGAGCGTCAGACCCCGTAGAAAAGATCAAAGGATCTTCTTGAGATCCTTTTTTTCTGCGCGTAAT
CTGCTGCTTGCAAACAAAAAAACCACCGCTACCAGCGGTGGTTTGTTTGCCGGATCAAGAGCTACCAACT
CTTTTTCCGAAGGTAACTGGCTTCAGCAGAGCGCAGATACCAAATACTGTTCTTCTAGTGTAGCCGTAGT
TAGCCCACCACTTCAAGAACTCTGTAGCACCGCCTACATACCTCGCTCTGCTAATCCTGTTACCAGTGGC
TGCTGCCAGTGGCGATAAGTCGTGTCTTACCGGGTTGGACTCAAGACGATAGTTACCGGATAAGGCGCAG
CGGTCGGGCTGAACGGGGGGTTCGTGCACACAGCCCAGCTTGGAGCGAACGACCTACACCGAACTGAGAT
ACCTACAGCGTGAGCTATGAGAAAGCGCCACGCTTCCCGAAGGGAGAAAGGCGGACAGGTATCCGGTAAG
CGGCAGGGTCGGAACAGGAGAGCGCACGAGGGAGCTTCCAGGGGGAAACGCCTGGTATCTTTATAGTCCT
GTCGGGTTTCGCCACCTCTGACTTGAGCGTCGATTTTTGTGATGCTCGTCAGGGGGGCGGAGCCTATGGA
AAAACGCCAGCAACGCGGCCTTTTTACGGTTCCTGGCCTTTTGCTGGCCTTTTGCTCACATGTTCTTTCC
TGCGTTATCCCCTGATTCTGTGGATAACCGTATTACCGCCTTTGAGTGAGCTGATACCGCTCGCCGCAGC
CGAACGACCGAGCGCAGCGAGTCAGTGAGCGAGGAAGCGGAAGGCGAGAGTAGGGAACTGCCAGGCATCA
AACTAAGCAGAAGGCCCCTGACGGATGGCCTTTTTGCGTTTCTACAAACTCTTTCTGTGTTGTAAAACGA
CGGCCAGTCTTAAGCTCGGGCCCCCTGGGCGGTTCTGATAACGAGTAATCGTTAATCCGCAAATAACGTA
AAAACCCGCTTCGGCGGGTTTTTTTATGGGGGGAGTTTAGGGAAAGAGCATTTGTCAGAATATTTAAGGG
CGCCTGTCACTTTGCTTGATATATGAGAATTATTTAACCTTATAAATGAGAAAAAAGCAACGCACTTTAA
ATAAGATACGTTGCTTTTTCGATTGATGAACACCTATAATTAAACTATTCATCTATTATTTATGATTTTT
TGTATATACAATATTTCTAGTTTGTTAAAGAGAATTAAGAAAATAAATCTCGAAAATAATAAAGGGAAAA
TCAGTTTTTGATATCAAAATTATACATGTCAACGATAATACAAAATATAATACAAACTATAAGATGTTAT
CAGTATTTATTATCATTTAGAATAAATTTTGTGTCGCCCTTAATTGTGAGCGGATAACAATTACGAGCTT
CATGCACAGTGGCGTTGACTCAATATTGGCCATTAGCCATATTATTCATTGGTTATATAGCATAAATCAA
TATTGGCTATTGGCCATTGCATACGTTGTATCTATATCATAATATGTACATTTATATTGGCTCATGTCCA
ATATGACCGCCATGTTGGCATTGATTATTGACTAGTTATTAATAGTAATCAATTACGGGGTCATTAGTTC
ATAGCCCATATATGGAGTTCCGCGTTACATAACTTACGGTAAATGGCCCGCCTGGCTGACCGCCCAACGA
CCCCCGCCCATTGACGTCAATAATGACGTATGTTCCCATAGTAACGCCAATAGGGACTTTCCATTGACGT
CAATGGGTGGAGTATTTACGGTAAACTGCCCACTTGGCAGTACATCAAGTGTATCATATGCCAAGTACGC
CCCCTATTGACGTCAATGACGGTAAATGGCCCGCCTGGCATTATGCCCAGTACATGACCTTATGGGACTT
TCCTACTTGGCAGTACATCTACGTATTAGTCATCGCTATTACCATGGTGATGCGGTTTTGGCAGTACATC
AATGGGCGTGGATAGCGGTTTGACTCACGGGGATTTCCAAGTCTCCACCCCATTGACGTCAATGGGAGTT
TGTTTTGGCACCAAAATCAACGGGACTTTCCAAAATGTCGTAACAACTCCGCCCCATTGACGCAAATGGG
CGGTAGGCGTGTACGGTGGGAGGTCTATATAAGCAGAGCTCGTTTAGTGAACCGTCAGATCGCCTGGAGA
CGCCATCCACGCTGTTTTGACCTCCATAGAAGACACCGGGACCGATCCAGCCTCCGCGGCCGGGAACGGT
GCATTGGAACGCGGATTCCCCGTGCCAAGAGTGACGTAAGTACCGCCTATAGAGTCTATAGGCCCACCCC
CTTGGCTTCGTTAGAACGCGGCTACAATTAATACATAACCTTATGTATCATACACATACGATTTAGGTGA
CACTATAGAATAACATCCACTTTGCCTTTCTCTCCACAGGTGTCCACTCCCAGGTCCAACTGCACCTCGG
TTCTATCGAAAACGCGCCTGCTAGCGCCACCATGAAGACCATCATTGCCCTGAGCTACATCTTCTGCCTG
GTGTTCGCTGCGGCCGCCAAAGAGCAGAAGGATTACCTGCTGACCATGCAGAAAAGCGTGACCGTGCAAG
AGGGCCTGTGTGTGTCCGTGCTGTGCAGCTTCAGCTACCCTCAGAATGGCTGGACAGCCTCTGATCCTGT
GCACGGCTATTGGTTCAGAGCCGGCGACCACGTGTCCAGAAATATCCCCGTGGCCACCAACAATCCCGCC
AGAGCTGTGCAAGAAGAGACACGGGACAGATTCCATCTGCTGGGCGATCCCCAGAACAAGGACTGCACCC
TGAGCATCAGAGACACCAGAGAATCCGATGCCGGCACCTACGTGTTCTGCGTGGAAAGGGGCAACATGAA
GTGGAACTATAAGTACGACCAGCTGAGCGTGAACGTGACCGCCTCTCAAGACCTGCTGAGCCGGTATAGA
CTGGAAGTGCCTGAGTCCGTCACAGTCCAAGAGGGACTCTGTGTCAGCGTGCCCTGTAGCGTGCTGTACC
CTCACTACAATTGGACCGCCAGCTCTCCTGTGTACGGCAGCTGGTTTAAAGAGGGCGCCGACATTCCTTG
GGACATTCCAGTGGCCACAAACACCCCTAGCGGCAAGGTTCAAGAGGACACCCACGGCAGATTTCTGCTG
CTCGGAGATCCTCAGACCAACAACTGCAGCCTGTCCATCAGGGACGCCAGAAAGGGCGACAGCGGCAAGT
ACTACTTCCAAGTGGAACGGGGCTCCCGCAAGTGGAATTACATCTACGACAAGCTGTCTGTGCACGTGAC
AGCCCTGACACACATGCCCACCTTTAGCATCCCTGGCACACTGGAAAGCGGACACCCTAGAAATCTGACC
TGTTCCGTGCCTTGGGCCTGTGAACAGGGCACCCCTCCTACAATCACATGGATGGGAGCCAGCGTGTCCT
CTCTGGACCCTACCATCACCAGATCCTCCATGCTGAGCCTGATTCCTCAGCCTCAGGATCACGGCACCAG
CCTGACTTGTCAAGTTACACTTCCTGGCGCTGGCGTGACCATGACCAGAGCCGTCAGACTGAACATCAGC
TATCCTCCACAGAACCTCACCATGACCGTGTTCCAAGGCGACGGCACAGCCAGCACAACACTGAGAAATG
GCTCTGCTCTGAGCGTGCTGGAAGGCCAGTCTCTGCATCTCGTGTGCGCCGTGGATAGCAATCCTCCTGC
CAGACTGAGCTGGACATGGGGCAGTCTGACACTGAGCCCTAGCCAGTCTAGCAACCTGGGAGTGCTGGAA
CTGCCCAGAGTGCATGTGAAGGACGAGGGCGAGTTCACCTGTAGAGCCCAGAATCCTCTGGGCTCCCAGC
ACATCTCACTGTCCCTGAGCCTGCAGAACGAGTACACCGGCAAGATGAGGCCTATCAGCGGAGTGACACT
CGGCGCTGGCGCGCCGGGCGGCGACAAGACCCACACCTGCCCCCCCTGCCCAGCTCCAGAACTGCTGGGA
GGGCCTTCCGTGTTCCTGTTCCCCCCCAAGCCCAAGGACACCCTGATGATCAGCAGGACCCCCGAGGTGA
CCTGCGTGGTGGTGGCCGTGTCCCACGAGGACCCAGAGGTGAAGTTCAACTGGTACGTGGACGGCGTGGA
GGTGCACAACGCCAAGACCAAGCCCAGAGAGGAGCAGTACAACAGCACCTACAGGGTGGTGTCCGTGCTG
ACCGTGCTGCACCAGGACTGGCTGAACGGCAAAGAATACAAGTGCAAAGTCTCCAACAAGGCCCTGGCTG
CCCCAATCGAAAAGACAATCAGCAAGGCCAAGGGCCAGCCACGGGAGCCCCAGGTGTACACCCTGCCCCC
CAGCCGGGAGGAGATGACCAAGAACCAGGTGTCCCTGACCTGTCTGGTGAAGGGCTTCTACCCCAGCGAT
ATCGCCGTGGAGTGGGAGAGCAACGGCCAGCCCGAGAACAACTACAAGACCACCCCCCCAGTGCTGGACA
GCGACGGCAGCTTCTTCCTGTACAGCAAGCTGACCGTGGACAAGTCCAGGTGGCAGCAGGGCAACGTGTT
CAGCTGCAGCGTGATGCACGAGGCCCTGCACAACCACTACACCCAGAAGTCCCTGAGCCTGAGCCCCGGC
GGCAGCGGTCTTAATGATATTTTCGAGGCTCAGAAGATTGAGTGGCATGAACACCACCACCATCACCACT
AAGGCCGGCCTGTAGTCACTGGCACAACGCGTTACCCGGTAAGCCAATCGGGTATACACGGTCGTCATAC
TGCAGACAGGGTTCTTCTACTTTGCAAGATAGTCTTGAGTAGTAAAATAAATAGATAGAGAAAATCAGCC
TCGACTGTGCCTTCTAGTTGCCAGCCATCTGTTGTTTGCCCCTCCCCCGTGCCTTCCTTGACCCTGGAAG
GTGCCACTCCCACTGTCCTTTCCTAATAAAATGAGGAAATTGCATCACAACACTCAACCCTATCTCGGTC
TATTCTTTTGATTTATAAGGGATTTTGCCGATTTCGGCCTATTGGTTAAAAAATGAGCTGATTTAACAAA
AATTTAACGCGAATTAATTCTGTGGAATGTGTGTCAGTTAGGGTGTGGAAAGTCCCCAGGCTCCCCAGCA
GGCAGAAGTATGCAAAGCATGCATCTCAATTAGTCAGCAACCAGGTGTGGAAAGTCCCCAGGCTCCCCAG
CAGGCAGAAGTATGCAAAGCATGCATCTCAATTAGTCAGCAACCATAGTCCCGCCCCTAACTCCGCCCAT
CCCGCCCCTAACTCCGCCCAGTTCCGCCCATTCTCCGCCCCATGGCTGACTAATTTTTTTTATTTATGCA
GAGGCCGAGGCCGCCTCTGCCTCTGAGCTATTCCAGAAGTAGTGAGGAGGCTTTTTTGGAGGCCTAGGCT
TTTGCAAAAAGCTCCCGGGAGCTTGTATATCCATTTTCGGATCTGATCAGCACGTGTTGACAATTAATCA
TCGGCATAGTATATCGGCATAGTATAATACGACAAGGTGAGGAACTAAACCATGACCGAGTACAAGCCCA
CGGTGCGCCTCGCCACCCGCGACGACGTCCCCAGGGCCGTACGCACCCTCGCCGCCGCGTTCGCCGACTA
CCCCGCCACGCGCCACACCGTCGATCCGGACCGCCACATCGAGCGGGTCACCGAGCTGCAAGAACTCTTC
CTCACGCGCGTCGGGCTCGACATCGGCAAGGTGTGGGTCGCGGACGACGGCGCCGCGGTGGCGGTCTGGA
CCACGCCGGAGAGCGTCGAAGCGGGGGCGGTGTTCGCCGAGATCGGCCCGCGCATGGCCGAGTTGAGCGG
TTCCCGGCTGGCCGCGCAGCAACAGATGGAAGGCCTCCTGGCGCCGCACCGGCCCAAGGAGCCCGCGTGG
TTCCTGGCCACCGTCGGCGTCTCGCCCGACCACCAGGGCAAGGGTCTGGGCAGCGCCGTCGTGCTCCCCG
GAGTGGAGGCGGCCGAGCGCGCCGGGGTGCCCGCCTTCCTGGAGACATCCGCGCCCCGCAACCTCCCCTT
CTACGAGCGGCTCGGCTTCACCGTCACCGCCGACGTCGAGGTGCCCGAAGGACCGCGCACCTGGTGCATG
ACCCGCAAGCCCGGTGCCTGACACGTGCTACGAGATTTCGATTCCACCGCCGCCTTCTATGAAAGGTTGG
GCTTCGGAATCGTTTTCCGGGACGCCGGCTGGATGATCCTCCAGCGCGGGGATCTCATGCTGGAGTTCTT
CGCCCACCCCAACTTGTTTATTGCAGCTTATAATGGTTACAAATAAAGCAATAGCATCACAAATTTCACA
AATAAAGCATTTTTTTCACTGCATTCTAGTTGTGGTTTGTCCAAACTCATCAATGTATCTTATCATGTCT
GTATACCGTCGACCTCTAGCTAGAGCTTGGCGTAATCATGGTCATTACCAATGCTTAATCAGTGAGGCAC
CTATCTCAGCGATCTGTCTATTTCGTTCATCCATAGTTGCCTGACTCCCCGTCGTGTAGATAACTACGAT
ACGGGAGGGCTTACCATCTGGCCCCAGCGCTGCGATGATACCGCGAGAACCACGCTCACCGGCTCCGGAT
TTATCAGCAATAAACCAGCCAGCCGGAAGGGCCGAGCGCAGAAGTGGTCCTGCAACTTTATCCGCCTCCA
TCCAGTCTATTAATTGTTGCCGGGAAGCTAGAGTAAGTAGTTCGCCAGTTAATAGTTTGCGCAACGTTGT
TGCCATCGCTACAGGCATCGTGGTGTCACGCTCGTCGTTTGGTATGGCTTCATTCAGCTCCGGTTCCCAA
CGATCAAGGCGAGTTACATGATCCCCCATGTTGTGCAAAAAAGCGGTTAGCTCCTTCGGTCCTCCGATCG
TTGTCAGAAGTAAGTTGGCCGCAGTGTTATCACTCATGGTTATGGCAGCACTGCATAATTCTCTTACTGT
CATGCCATCCGTAAGATGCTTTTCTGTGACTGGTGAGTACTCAACCAAGTCATTCTGAGAATAGTGTATG
CGGCGACCGAGTTGCTCTTGCCCGGCGTCAATACGGGATAATACCGCGCCACATAGCAGAACTTTAAAAG
TGCTCATCATTGGAAAACGTTCTTCGGGGCGAAAACTCTCAAGGATCTTACCGCTGTTGAGATCCAGTTC
GATGTAACCCACTCGTGCACCCAACTGATCTTCAGCATCTTTTACTTTCACCAGCGTTTCTGGGTGAGCA
AAAACAGGAAGGCAAAATGCCGCAAAAAAGGGAATAAGGGCGACACGGAAATGTTGAATACTCATATTCT
TCCTT
