>Addgene plasmid #156872 | pD649-HAsp-SIGLEC12-Fc(DAPA)-AviTag-6xHis | depositor partial sequence | sequence record 302854 | insert (extracellular domain)
AAAGAGCAGAAGGATTACCTGCTGACCATGCAGAAAAGCGTGACCGTGCAAGAGGGCCTGTGTGTGTCCG
TGCTGTGCAGCTTCAGCTACCCTCAGAATGGCTGGACAGCCTCTGATCCTGTGCACGGCTATTGGTTCAG
AGCCGGCGACCACGTGTCCAGAAATATCCCCGTGGCCACCAACAATCCCGCCAGAGCTGTGCAAGAAGAG
ACACGGGACAGATTCCATCTGCTGGGCGATCCCCAGAACAAGGACTGCACCCTGAGCATCAGAGACACCA
GAGAATCCGATGCCGGCACCTACGTGTTCTGCGTGGAAAGGGGCAACATGAAGTGGAACTATAAGTACGA
CCAGCTGAGCGTGAACGTGACCGCCTCTCAAGACCTGCTGAGCCGGTATAGACTGGAAGTGCCTGAGTCC
GTCACAGTCCAAGAGGGACTCTGTGTCAGCGTGCCCTGTAGCGTGCTGTACCCTCACTACAATTGGACCG
CCAGCTCTCCTGTGTACGGCAGCTGGTTTAAAGAGGGCGCCGACATTCCTTGGGACATTCCAGTGGCCAC
AAACACCCCTAGCGGCAAGGTTCAAGAGGACACCCACGGCAGATTTCTGCTGCTCGGAGATCCTCAGACC
AACAACTGCAGCCTGTCCATCAGGGACGCCAGAAAGGGCGACAGCGGCAAGTACTACTTCCAAGTGGAAC
GGGGCTCCCGCAAGTGGAATTACATCTACGACAAGCTGTCTGTGCACGTGACAGCCCTGACACACATGCC
CACCTTTAGCATCCCTGGCACACTGGAAAGCGGACACCCTAGAAATCTGACCTGTTCCGTGCCTTGGGCC
TGTGAACAGGGCACCCCTCCTACAATCACATGGATGGGAGCCAGCGTGTCCTCTCTGGACCCTACCATCA
CCAGATCCTCCATGCTGAGCCTGATTCCTCAGCCTCAGGATCACGGCACCAGCCTGACTTGTCAAGTTAC
ACTTCCTGGCGCTGGCGTGACCATGACCAGAGCCGTCAGACTGAACATCAGCTATCCTCCACAGAACCTC
ACCATGACCGTGTTCCAAGGCGACGGCACAGCCAGCACAACACTGAGAAATGGCTCTGCTCTGAGCGTGC
TGGAAGGCCAGTCTCTGCATCTCGTGTGCGCCGTGGATAGCAATCCTCCTGCCAGACTGAGCTGGACATG
GGGCAGTCTGACACTGAGCCCTAGCCAGTCTAGCAACCTGGGAGTGCTGGAACTGCCCAGAGTGCATGTG
AAGGACGAGGGCGAGTTCACCTGTAGAGCCCAGAATCCTCTGGGCTCCCAGCACATCTCACTGTCCCTGA
GCCTGCAGAACGAGTACACCGGCAAGATGAGGCCTATCAGCGGAGTGACACTCGGCGCT
